Addgene plasmid #98041: Sa-dCas9-NLS-3xFLAG/pcDNA3.1
Purpose: Expresses Sa-dCas9-NLS-3xFLAG in mammalian cells for enChIP analysis to purify specific genomic regions of interest
Depositing lab: Hodaka Fujii. Depositing organization: Hirosaki University. Publication: enChIP systems using different CRISPR orthologues and epitope tags. Fujita T, Yuno M, Fujii H. BMC Res Notes. 2018 Feb 27;11(1):154. doi: 10.1186/s13104-018-3262-4. PubMed 29482606.
Backbone
  Vector backbone: pcDNA3.1
  Backbone manufacturer: Invitrogen
  Backbone size w/o insert (bp): 5500
  Total vector size (bp): 8767
  Vector type: Mammalian Expression, CRISPR
  Selectable markers: Neomycin (select with G418)
Growth in bacteria
  Bacterial resistance: Ampicillin, 100 μg/mL
  Growth temperature: 30°C
  Growth strain: NEB Stable
  Growth instructions: High frequency of recombination. Culture at 30°C.
  Copy number: Unknown
Gene/Insert
  Gene/Insert name: Sa-dCas9-NLS-3xFLAG
  Species: Synthetic; Staphylococcus aureus
  Insert size (bp): 3264
  Mutation: D10A + H557A
  Promoter: CMV
  Tag / fusion protein: NLS (nuclear localization signal) (C terminal on insert); 3xFLAG tag (C terminal on insert)
  Cloning method: Restriction Enzyme; 5′ cloning site Nhe I (not destroyed); 3′ cloning site Not I (not destroyed)
  Sequencing primers: 5′ T7; 3′ BGH Reverse
Resource information
  A portion of this plasmid was derived from a plasmid made by: A portion of this plasmid was derived from a plasmid made by Keith Joung (Addgene plasmid 70703)
Terms and licenses: Academic/Nonprofit Terms; Industry Terms: Not Available to Industry
Depositor comments: This plasmid can be used to isolate specific genomic regions of interest using a catalytically inactive Cas9 fused with a tag(s). Purify: locus-specific chromatin immunoprecipitation (enChIP) This system is compatible with BPK2660 (www.addgene.org/70709) from the Joung lab. Additional information and protocols can be found at: http://www.med.hirosaki-u.ac.jp/~bgb/iChIP_protocols/index_e.html
How to cite: Sa-dCas9-NLS-3xFLAG/pcDNA3.1 was a gift from Hodaka Fujii (Addgene plasmid # 98041 ; http://n2t.net/addgene:98041 ; RRID:Addgene_98041)
