[The description below was written by a language model from this plasmid's Addgene catalogue record and pLannotate feature annotations shown in this document.]
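Description:
Sa-dCas9-NLS-3xFLAG/pcDNA3.1 is a mammalian expression plasmid of about 8.8 kb, built on the Invitrogen pcDNA3.1 backbone. It produces a catalytically inactive Staphylococcus aureus Cas9 for locus-specific chromatin purification. The roughly 3.3 kb insert sits between NheI and NotI sites downstream of the human CMV immediate-early enhancer and promoter, and transcription terminates at the bovine growth hormone polyadenylation signal. A T7 promoter lies just upstream of the coding sequence. The record lists D10A and H557A substitutions, which are intended to abolish nuclease activity while leaving guide RNA-directed DNA binding intact. A nuclear localization signal and a 3xFLAG epitope are fused at the C terminus. The NLS is listed in the catalogue fields but was not annotated separately in the feature table. Part of the construct was derived from an earlier SaCas9 plasmid from another laboratory.

The backbone carries a high-copy ColE1/pUC-type origin and a β-lactamase gene for ampicillin selection in E. coli, along with an f1 origin. An SV40 early promoter drives the neomycin phosphotransferase gene, followed by an SV40 poly(A) signal, which allows G418 selection of stably transfected mammalian cells. The depositor notes a high frequency of recombination during bacterial propagation. Several short annotations (HIV-1 LTR, capTEV, ble, lacI and bom fragments) appear to be partial matches or backbone remnants rather than functional elements.

The plasmid is intended for engineered DNA-binding molecule-mediated ChIP (enChIP). The tagged dCas9 is co-expressed with a compatible S. aureus guide RNA vector, which targets it to a chosen genomic region. The bound chromatin is then immunoprecipitated through the FLAG tag so that the region of interest can be isolated.
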