Features (pLannotate 1.2.2; 22 found; start..end, strand, type, name):
      1..380     +  enhancer       CMV enhancer: human cytomegalovirus immediate early enhancer
    381..584     +  promoter       CMV promoter: human cytomegalovirus (CMV) immediate early promoter
    580..613     +  LTR            5' LTR (truncated) (fragment): truncated 5' long terminal repeat (LTR) from HIV-1
    629..647     +  promoter       T7 promoter: promoter for bacteriophage T7 RNA polymerase
    673..3828    +  CDS            cas9: CAS9_STAAU - Experimental evidence at protein level: Swiss-Prot protein existence level 1. CRISPR (clustered regularly interspaced short palindromic repeat) is an adaptive immune system that provides protection against mobile genetic elements (viruses, transposable elements and conjugative plasmids). CRISPR clusters contain spacers, sequences complementary to antecedent mobile elements, and target invading nucleic acids. CRISPR clusters are transcribed and processed into CRISPR RNA (crRNA). In type II CRISPR systems correct processing of pre-crRNA requires a trans- encoded small RNA (tracrRNA)
   3862..3927    +  CDS            3xFLAG: three tandem FLAG® epitope tags, followed by an enterokinase cleavage site
   4058..4075    +  CDS            capTEV™ (fragment): composite tag for in vivo biotinylation, TEV protease cleavage, and 6xHis tagging
   4125..4349    +  polyA_signal   bGH poly(A) signal: bovine growth hormone polyadenylation signal
   4353..4374    +  promoter       SV40 promoter (fragment): SV40 enhancer and early promoter
   4395..4823    +  rep_origin     f1 ori (sequence partly withheld): f1 bacteriophage origin of replication; arrow indicates direction of (+) strand synthesis
   4837..5166    +  promoter       SV40 promoter: SV40 enhancer and early promoter
   5233..6024    +  CDS            neo: KKA2_KLEPN - Also known as kan, nptII. Experimental evidence at protein level: Swiss-Prot protein existence level 1. Resistance to kanamycin, neomycin, paromomycin, ribostamycin, butirosin and gentamicin B. From Klebsiella pneumoniae.
   6048..6206    +  CDS            ble (fragment): BLE_KLEPN - Experimental evidence at protein level: Swiss-Prot protein existence level 1. Binding protein with a strong affinity to the bleomycin family of antibiotics. Binds to CL990; an antimitotic-antibiotic compound. From Klebsiella pneumoniae.
   6201..6322    +  polyA_signal   SV40 poly(A) signal: SV40 polyadenylation signal
   6395..6411    -  protein_bind   lac operator: The lac repressor binds to the lac operator to inhibit transcription in E. coli. This inhibition can be relieved by adding lactose or isopropyl-β-D-thiogalactopyranoside (IPTG). lac repressor encoded by lacI
   6419..6449    -  promoter       lac promoter: promoter for the E. coli lac operon
   6464..6485    -  protein_bind   CAP binding site: CAP binding activates transcription in the presence of cAMP. E. coli catabolite activator protein
   6498..6590    -  CDS            lacI (fragment): lac repressor; lacI; The lac repressor binds to the lac operator to inhibit transcription in E. coli. This inhibition can be relieved by adding lactose or isopropyl-β-D-thiogalactopyranoside (IPTG).
   6773..7361    -  rep_origin     ori: high-copy-number ColE1/pMB1/pBR322/pUC origin of replication
   7532..8392    -  CDS            AmpR: β-lactamase; bla; confers resistance to ampicillin, carbenicillin, and related antibiotics
   8393..8497    -  promoter       AmpR promoter: bla
   8556..8608    -  misc_feature   bom (fragment): basis of mobility region from pBR322
>Addgene plasmid #98041 | Sa-dCas9-NLS-3xFLAG/pcDNA3.1 | addgene full sequence | sequence record 398173 | Addgene NGS Result
GACATTGATTATTGACTAGTTATTAATAGTAATCAATTACGGGGTCATTAGTTCATAGCCCATATATGGA
GTTCCGCGTTACATAACTTACGGTAAATGGCCCGCCTGGCTGACCGCCCAACGACCCCCGCCCATTGACG
TCAATAATGACGTATGTTCCCATAGTAACGCCAATAGGGACTTTCCATTGACGTCAATGGGTGGAGTATT
TACGGTAAACTGCCCACTTGGCAGTACATCAAGTGTATCATATGCCAAGTACGCCCCCTATTGACGTCAA
TGACGGTAAATGGCCCGCCTGGCATTATGCCCAGTACATGACCTTATGGGACTTTCCTACTTGGCAGTAC
ATCTACGTATTAGTCATCGCTATTACCATGGTGATGCGGTTTTGGCAGTACATCAATGGGCGTGGATAGC
GGTTTGACTCACGGGGATTTCCAAGTCTCCACCCCATTGACGTCAATGGGAGTTTGTTTTGGCACCAAAA
TCAACGGGACTTTCCAAAATGTCGTAACAACTCCGCCCCATTGACGCAAATGGGCGGTAGGCGTGTACGG
TGGGAGGTCTATATAAGCAGAGCTCTCTGGCTAACTAGAGAACCCACTGCTTACTGGCTTATCGAAATTA
ATACGACTCACTATAGGGAGACCCAAGCTGGCTAGCATGGGCAAACGGAACTACATCCTGGGGCTTGCCA
TTGGGATAACCAGCGTTGGCTACGGAATTATTGATTATGAGACACGCGATGTGATTGACGCCGGGGTTAG
GCTGTTCAAAGAGGCCAACGTTGAAAACAACGAGGGAAGACGGAGTAAGCGCGGAGCAAGAAGACTCAAG
CGCAGACGGAGACATCGGATTCAGAGGGTGAAAAAGCTGCTCTTCGATTACAATCTCCTGACCGATCATA
GTGAGCTGAGCGGAATCAACCCCTACGAGGCGCGAGTGAAAGGGCTTTCCCAGAAGCTGTCCGAAGAGGA
GTTCTCCGCCGCGTTGCTGCACCTGGCCAAACGGAGGGGGGTTCACAATGTAAACGAAGTGGAGGAGGAC
ACGGGCAATGAACTTAGTACGAAAGAACAGATCAGTAGGAACTCTAAGGCTCTCGAAGAGAAATACGTCG
CTGAGTTGCAGCTTGAGAGACTGAAAAAAGACGGCGAAGTACGCGGATCTATTAATAGGTTCAAGACTTC
AGATTACGTAAAGGAAGCCAAGCAGCTCCTGAAAGTACAGAAAGCGTACCATCAGCTCGATCAGAGCTTC
ATCGATACCTACATAGATTTGCTGGAGACACGGAGGACATACTACGAGGGCCCAGGGGAAGGATCTCCTT
TTGGGTGGAAGGACATCAAGGAATGGTACGAGATGCTTATGGGACATTGTACATATTTTCCGGAGGAGCT
CAGGAGCGTCAAGTACGCCTACAATGCCGACCTGTACAATGCCCTCAATGACCTCAATAACCTCGTGATT
ACCAGGGACGAGAACGAGAAGCTGGAGTACTATGAAAAGTTCCAGATTATCGAGAATGTGTTTAAGCAGA
AGAAGAAGCCGACACTTAAGCAGATTGCAAAGGAAATCCTCGTGAATGAGGAAGATATCAAGGGATACAG
AGTGACAAGTACAGGCAAGCCCGAGTTCACAAATCTGAAGGTGTACCACGATATTAAGGACATAACCGCA
CGAAAGGAGATAATCGAAAACGCTGAGCTCCTCGATCAGATCGCAAAAATTCTTACCATCTACCAGTCTA
GTGAGGACATTCAGGAGGAACTGACTAATCTGAACAGTGAGCTCACCCAAGAGGAAATTGAGCAGATTTC
AAACCTGAAAGGCTACACCGGGACGCACAATCTGAGCCTCAAAGCAATCAACCTCATTCTGGATGAACTT
TGGCACACAAATGACAACCAAATTGCCATATTCAACCGCCTGAAACTGGTGCCAAAAAAAGTGGATCTGT
CACAGCAAAAGGAAATCCCTACAACCTTGGTTGACGATTTTATTCTGTCCCCCGTTGTCAAGCGGAGCTT
CATCCAGTCAATCAAGGTGATCAATGCCATCATTAAAAAATACGGATTGCCAAACGATATAATTATCGAG
CTTGCACGAGAGAAGAACTCAAAGGACGCCCAGAAGATGATTAACGAAATGCAGAAGCGCAACCGCCAGA
CAAACGAACGCATAGAGGAAATTATAAGAACAACCGGCAAAGAGAATGCCAAGTATCTGATCGAGAAAAT
CAAGCTGCACGACATGCAAGAAGGCAAGTGCCTGTACTCTCTGGAAGCTATCCCACTCGAAGATCTGCTG
AATAATCCATTCAATTACGAGGTGGACGCCATCATCCCTAGATCCGTAAGCTTTGACAATTCCTTCAATA
ACAAAGTTCTGGTTAAACAGGAGGAAAATTCTAAAAAAGGGAACCGGACCCCGTTCCAGTACCTGAGCTC
CAGTGACAGCAAGATTAGCTACGAGACTTTTAAGAAACATATTCTGAATCTGGCCAAAGGCAAAGGCAGG
ATCAGCAAGACCAAGAAGGAGTACCTCCTCGAAGAACGCGACATTAACAGATTTAGTGTGCAGAAAGATT
TCATCAACCGAAACCTTGTCGATACTCGGTACGCCACGAGAGGCCTGATGAATCTCCTCAGGAGCTACTT
CCGCGTCAATAATCTGGACGTTAAAGTCAAGAGCATAAATGGGGGATTCACCAGCTTTCTGAGGAGAAAG
TGGAAGTTTAAGAAGGAACGAAACAAAGGATACAAGCACCATGCTGAGGATGCTTTGATCATCGCTAACG
CGGACTTTATCTTTAAGGAATGGAAAAAGCTGGATAAGGCAAAGAAAGTGATGGAAAACCAGATGTTCGA
GGAGAAGCAGGCAGAGTCAATGCCTGAGATCGAGACAGAGCAGGAATACAAGGAAATTTTCATCACCCCT
CATCAGATTAAACACATAAAGGACTTCAAAGACTATAAATACTCTCATAGGGTGGACAAAAAACCCAATC
GCGAGCTCATTAATGACACCCTGTACTCAACACGGAAGGATGATAAAGGTAATACCTTGATTGTGAATAA
TCTTAATGGATTGTATGACAAAGATAACGACAAGCTCAAGAAGCTGATCAACAAGTCTCCAGAGAAGCTC
CTTATGTATCACCACGACCCACAGACTTATCAGAAATTGAAACTGATCATGGAGCAATACGGGGATGAGA
AGAACCCACTCTACAAATATTATGAGGAAACAGGTAATTACCTGACCAAGTACTCCAAGAAGGATAACGG
ACCAGTGATCAAAAAGATAAAGTACTATGGCAACAAACTTAATGCGCATTTGGACATAACTGACGATTAC
CCCAATTCTCGAAACAAGGTTGTGAAGCTCTCCCTGAAGCCTTATAGATTTGACGTGTACCTGGATAATG
GGGTTTATAAATTCGTCACCGTGAAAAATCTGGACGTGATCAAAAAGGAGAACTATTATGAAGTAAACTC
AAAGTGCTATGAGGAGGCGAAGAAGCTGAAGAAGATCTCCAATCAGGCCGAGTTCATCGCTTCCTTCTAT
AATAACGATCTCATCAAGATCAATGGAGAGCTTTATCGCGTCATTGGTGTGAACAATGACTTGCTGAACA
GGATCGAAGTCAATATGATAGACATTACCTACCGGGAGTATCTCGAAAACATGAATGATAAACGGCCGCC
TCGCATCATCAAGACAATCGCATCTAAAACTCAGTCAATAAAAAAGTACTCTACCGATATCCTGGGGAAT
CTCTATGAAGTGAAGTCAAAGAAGCACCCACAAATCATTAAAAAAGGTGGATCCCCCAAGAAGAAGAGGA
AAGTCTCGAGCGACTACAAAGACCATGACGGTGATTATAAAGATCATGACATCGATTACAAGGATGACGA
TGACAAGTAAAGCGGCCGCCACTGTGCTGGATATCTGCAGAATTCCACCACACTGGACTAGTGGATCCGA
GCTCGGTACCAAGCTTGGGCCCGAACAAAAACTCATCTCAGAAGAGGATCTGAATAGCGCCGTCGACCAT
CATCATCATCATCATTGAGTTTAAACGGTCTCCAGCTTAAGTTTAAACCGCTGATCAGCCTCGACTGTGC
CTTCTAGTTGCCAGCCATCTGTTGTTTGCCCCTCCCCCGTGCCTTCCTTGACCCTGGAAGGTGCCACTCC
CACTGTCCTTTCCTAATAAAATGAGGAAATTGCATCGCATTGTCTGAGTAGGTGTCATTCTATTCTGGGG
GGTGGGGTGGGGCAGGACAGCAAGGGGGAGGATTGGGAAGACAATAGCAGGCATGCTGGGGATGCGGTGG
GCTCTATGGCTTCTGAGGCGGAAAGAACCAGCTGGGGCTCTAGGGGGTATCCCC
[124 nt withheld, positions 4395-4518]
C
[91 nt withheld, positions 4520-4610]
A
[49 nt withheld, positions 4612-4660]
CCTTTGACGTTGGAGTCCACGTTCTTT
[37 nt withheld, positions 4688-4724]
ACCCTATCTCGGTCTATTCTTTTGATTTATAAGGGATTTTGCCGATTTCGGCCTATTGGTTAAAAAATGA
GCTGATTTAACAAAAATTTAACGCGAATTAATTCTGTGGAATGTGTGTCAGTTAGGGTGTGGAAAGTCCC
CAGGCTCCCCAGCAGGCAGAAGTATGCAAAGCATGCATCTCAATTAGTCAGCAACCAGGTGTGGAAAGTC
CCCAGGCTCCCCAGCAGGCAGAAGTATGCAAAGCATGCATCTCAATTAGTCAGCAACCATAGTCCCGCCC
CTAACTCCGCCCATCCCGCCCCTAACTCCGCCCAGTTCCGCCCATTCTCCGCCCCATGGCTGACTAATTT
TTTTTATTTATGCAGAGGCCGAGGCCGCCTCTGCCTCTGAGCTATTCCAGAAGTAGTGAGGAGGCTTTTT
TGGAGGCCTAGGCTTTTGCAAAAAGCTCCCGGGAGCTTGTATATCCATTTTCGGATCTGATCAAGAGACA
GGATGAGGATCGTTTCGCATGATTGAACAAGATGGATTGCACGCAGGTTCTCCGGCCGCTTGGGTGGAGA
GGCTATTCGGCTATGACTGGGCACAACAGACAATCGGCTGCTCTGATGCCGCCGTGTTCCGGCTGTCAGC
GCAGGGGCGCCCGGTTCTTTTTGTCAAGACCGACCTGTCCGGTGCCCTGAATGAACTGCAGGACGAGGCA
GCGCGGCTATCGTGGCTGGCCACGACGGGCGTTCCTTGCGCAGCTGTGCTCGACGTTGTCACTGAAGCGG
GAAGGGACTGGCTGCTATTGGGCGAAGTGCCGGGGCAGGATCTCCTGTCATCTCACCTTGCTCCTGCCGA
GAAAGTATCCATCATGGCTGATGCAATGCGGCGGCTGCATACGCTTGATCCGGCTACCTGCCCATTCGAC
CACCAAGCGAAACATCGCATCGAGCGAGCACGTACTCGGATGGAAGCCGGTCTTGTCGATCAGGATGATC
TGGACGAAGAGCATCAGGGGCTCGCGCCAGCCGAACTGTTCGCCAGGCTCAAGGCGCGCATGCCCGACGG
CGAGGATCTCGTCGTGACCCATGGCGATGCCTGCTTGCCGAATATCATGGTGGAAAATGGCCGCTTTTCT
GGATTCATCGACTGTGGCCGGCTGGGTGTGGCGGACCGCTATCAGGACATAGCGTTGGCTACCCGTGATA
TTGCTGAAGAGCTTGGCGGCGAATGGGCTGACCGCTTCCTCGTGCTTTACGGTATCGCCGCTCCCGATTC
GCAGCGCATCGCCTTCTATCGCCTTCTTGACGAGTTCTTCTGAGCGGGACTCTGGGGTTCGAAATGACCG
ACCAAGCGACGCCCAACCTGCCATCACGAGATTTCGATTCCACCGCCGCCTTCTATGAAAGGTTGGGCTT
CGGAATCGTTTTCCGGGACGCCGGCTGGATGATCCTCCAGCGCGGGGATCTCATGCTGGAGTTCTTCGCC
CACCCCAACTTGTTTATTGCAGCTTATAATGGTTACAAATAAAGCAATAGCATCACAAATTTCACAAATA
AAGCATTTTTTTCACTGCATTCTAGTTGTGGTTTGTCCAAACTCATCAATGTATCTTATCATGTCTGTAT
ACCGTCGACCTCTAGCTAGAGCTTGGCGTAATCATGGTCATAGCTGTTTCCTGTGTGAAATTGTTATCCG
CTCACAATTCCACACAACATACGAGCCGGAAGCATAAAGTGTAAAGCCTGGGGTGCCTAATGAGTGAGCT
AACTCACATTAATTGCGTTGCGCTCACTGCCCGCTTTCCAGTCGGGAAACCTGTCGTGCCAGCTGCATTA
ATGAATCGGCCAACGCGCGGGGAGAGGCGGTTTGCGTATTGGGCGCTCTTCCGCTTCCTCGCTCACTGAC
TCGCTGCGCTCGGTCGTTCGGCTGCGGCGAGCGGTATCAGCTCACTCAAAGGCGGTAATACGGTTATCCA
CAGAATCAGGGGATAACGCAGGAAAGAACATGTGAGCAAAAGGCCAGCAAAAGGCCAGGAACCGTAAAAA
GGCCGCGTTGCTGGCGTTTTTCCATAGGCTCCGCCCCCCTGACGAGCATCACAAAAATCGACGCTCAAGT
CAGAGGTGGCGAAACCCGACAGGACTATAAAGATACCAGGCGTTTCCCCCTGGAAGCTCCCTCGTGCGCT
CTCCTGTTCCGACCCTGCCGCTTACCGGATACCTGTCCGCCTTTCTCCCTTCGGGAAGCGTGGCGCTTTC
TCATAGCTCACGCTGTAGGTATCTCAGTTCGGTGTAGGTCGTTCGCTCCAAGCTGGGCTGTGTGCACGAA
CCCCCCGTTCAGCCCGACCGCTGCGCCTTATCCGGTAACTATCGTCTTGAGTCCAACCCGGTAAGACACG
ACTTATCGCCACTGGCAGCAGCCACTGGTAACAGGATTAGCAGAGCGAGGTATGTAGGCGGTGCTACAGA
GTTCTTGAAGTGGTGGCCTAACTACGGCTACACTAGAAGAACAGTATTTGGTATCTGCGCTCTGCTGAAG
CCAGTTACCTTCGGAAAAAGAGTTGGTAGCTCTTGATCCGGCAAACAAACCACCGCTGGTAGCGGTGGTT
TTTTTGTTTGCAAGCAGCAGATTACGCGCAGAAAAAAAGGATCTCAAGAAGATCCTTTGATCTTTTCTAC
GGGGTCTGACGCTCAGTGGAACGAAAACTCACGTTAAGGGATTTTGGTCATGAGATTATCAAAAAGGATC
TTCACCTAGATCCTTTTAAATTAAAAATGAAGTTTTAAATCAATCTAAAGTATATATGAGTAAACTTGGT
CTGACAGTTACCAATGCTTAATCAGTGAGGCACCTATCTCAGCGATCTGTCTATTTCGTTCATCCATAGT
TGCCTGACTCCCCGTCGTGTAGATAACTACGATACGGGAGGGCTTACCATCTGGCCCCAGTGCTGCAATG
ATACCGCGAGACCCACGCTCACCGGCTCCAGATTTATCAGCAATAAACCAGCCAGCCGGAAGGGCCGAGC
GCAGAAGTGGTCCTGCAACTTTATCCGCCTCCATCCAGTCTATTAATTGTTGCCGGGAAGCTAGAGTAAG
TAGTTCGCCAGTTAATAGTTTGCGCAACGTTGTTGCCATTGCTACAGGCATCGTGGTGTCACGCTCGTCG
TTTGGTATGGCTTCATTCAGCTCCGGTTCCCAACGATCAAGGCGAGTTACATGATCCCCCATGTTGTGCA
AAAAAGCGGTTAGCTCCTTCGGTCCTCCGATCGTTGTCAGAAGTAAGTTGGCCGCAGTGTTATCACTCAT
GGTTATGGCAGCACTGCATAATTCTCTTACTGTCATGCCATCCGTAAGATGCTTTTCTGTGACTGGTGAG
TACTCAACCAAGTCATTCTGAGAATAGTGTATGCGGCGACCGAGTTGCTCTTGCCCGGCGTCAATACGGG
ATAATACCGCGCCACATAGCAGAACTTTAAAAGTGCTCATCATTGGAAAACGTTCTTCGGGGCGAAAACT
CTCAAGGATCTTACCGCTGTTGAGATCCAGTTCGATGTAACCCACTCGTGCACCCAACTGATCTTCAGCA
TCTTTTACTTTCACCAGCGTTTCTGGGTGAGCAAAAACAGGAAGGCAAAATGCCGCAAAAAAGGGAATAA
GGGCGACACGGAAATGTTGAATACTCATACTCTTCCTTTTTCAATATTATTGAAGCATTTATCAGGGTTA
TTGTCTCATGAGCGGATACATATTTGAATGTATTTAGAAAAATAAACAAATAGGGGTTCCGCGCACATTT
CCCCGAAAAGTGCCACCTGACGTCGACGGATCGGGAGATCTCCCGATCCCCTATGGTGCACTCTCAGTAC
AATCTGCTCTGATGCCGCATAGTTAAGCCAGTATCTGCTCCCTGCTTGTGTGTTGGAGGTCGCTGAGTAG
TGCGCGAGCAAAATTTAAGCTACAACAAGGCAAGGCTTGACCGACAATTGCATGAAGAATCTGCTTAGGG
TTAGGCGTTTTGCGCTGCTTCGCGATGTACGGGCCAGATATACGCGTT
