>Addgene plasmid #98041 | Sa-dCas9-NLS-3xFLAG/pcDNA3.1 | depositor partial sequence | sequence record 179774 | Sa-dCas9-NLS-3xFLAG
ATGGGCAAACGGAACTACATCCTGGGGCTTGCCATTGGGATAACCAGCGTTGGCTACGGAATTATTGATT
ATGAGACACGCGATGTGATTGACGCCGGGGTTAGGCTGTTCAAAGAGGCCAACGTTGAAAACAACGAGGG
AAGACGGAGTAAGCGCGGAGCAAGAAGACTCAAGCGCAGACGGAGACATCGGATTCAGAGGGTGAAAAAG
CTGCTCTTCGATTACAATCTCCTGACCGATCATAGTGAGCTGAGCGGAATCAACCCCTACGAGGCGCGAG
TGAAAGGGCTTTCCCAGAAGCTGTCCGAAGAGGAGTTCTCCGCCGCGTTGCTGCACCTGGCCAAACGGAG
GGGGGTTCACAATGTAAACGAAGTGGAGGAGGACACGGGCAATGAACTTAGTACGAAAGAACAGATCAGT
AGGAACTCTAAGGCTCTCGAAGAGAAATACGTCGCTGAGTTGCAGCTTGAGAGACTGAAAAAAGACGGCG
AAGTACGCGGATCTATTAATAGGTTCAAGACTTCAGATTACGTAAAGGAAGCCAAGCAGCTCCTGAAAGT
ACAGAAAGCGTACCATCAGCTCGATCAGAGCTTCATCGATACCTACATAGATTTGCTGGAGACACGGAGG
ACATACTACGAGGGCCCAGGGGAAGGATCTCCTTTTGGGTGGAAGGACATCAAGGAATGGTACGAGATGC
TTATGGGACATTGTACATATTTTCCGGAGGAGCTCAGGAGCGTCAAGTACGCCTACAATGCCGACCTGTA
CAATGCCCTCAATGACCTCAATAACCTCGTGATTACCAGGGACGAGAACGAGAAGCTGGAGTACTATGAA
AAGTTCCAGATTATCGAGAATGTGTTTAAGCAGAAGAAGAAGCCGACACTTAAGCAGATTGCAAAGGAAA
TCCTCGTGAATGAGGAAGATATCAAGGGATACAGAGTGACAAGTACAGGCAAGCCCGAGTTCACAAATCT
GAAGGTGTACCACGATATTAAGGACATAACCGCACGAAAGGAGATAATCGAAAACGCTGAGCTCCTCGAT
CAGATCGCAAAAATTCTTACCATCTACCAGTCTAGTGAGGACATTCAGGAGGAACTGACTAATCTGAACA
GTGAGCTCACCCAAGAGGAAATTGAGCAGATTTCAAACCTGAAAGGCTACACCGGGACGCACAATCTGAG
CCTCAAAGCAATCAACCTCATTCTGGATGAACTTTGGCACACAAATGACAACCAAATTGCCATATTCAAC
CGCCTGAAACTGGTGCCAAAAAAAGTGGATCTGTCACAGCAAAAGGAAATCCCTACAACCTTGGTTGACG
ATTTTATTCTGTCCCCCGTTGTCAAGCGGAGCTTCATCCAGTCAATCAAGGTGATCAATGCCATCATTAA
AAAATACGGATTGCCAAACGATATAATTATCGAGCTTGCACGAGAGAAGAACTCAAAGGACGCCCAGAAG
ATGATTAACGAAATGCAGAAGCGCAACCGCCAGACAAACGAACGCATAGAGGAAATTATAAGAACAACCG
GCAAAGAGAATGCCAAGTATCTGATCGAGAAAATCAAGCTGCACGACATGCAAGAAGGCAAGTGCCTGTA
CTCTCTGGAAGCTATCCCACTCGAAGATCTGCTGAATAATCCATTCAATTACGAGGTGGACGCCATCATC
CCTAGATCCGTAAGCTTTGACAATTCCTTCAATAACAAAGTTCTGGTTAAACAGGAGGAAAATTCTAAAA
AAGGGAACCGGACCCCGTTCCAGTACCTGAGCTCCAGTGACAGCAAGATTAGCTACGAGACTTTTAAGAA
ACATATTCTGAATCTGGCCAAAGGCAAAGGCAGGATCAGCAAGACCAAGAAGGAGTACCTCCTCGAAGAA
CGCGACATTAACAGATTTAGTGTGCAGAAAGATTTCATCAACCGAAACCTTGTCGATACTCGGTACGCCA
CGAGAGGCCTGATGAATCTCCTCAGGAGCTACTTCCGCGTCAATAATCTGGACGTTAAAGTCAAGAGCAT
AAATGGGGGATTCACCAGCTTTCTGAGGAGAAAGTGGAAGTTTAAGAAGGAACGAAACAAAGGATACAAG
CACCATGCTGAGGATGCTTTGATCATCGCTAACGCGGACTTTATCTTTAAGGAATGGAAAAAGCTGGATA
AGGCAAAGAAAGTGATGGAAAACCAGATGTTCGAGGAGAAGCAGGCAGAGTCAATGCCTGAGATCGAGAC
AGAGCAGGAATACAAGGAAATTTTCATCACCCCTCATCAGATTAAACACATAAAGGACTTCAAAGACTAT
AAATACTCTCATAGGGTGGACAAAAAACCCAATCGCGAGCTCATTAATGACACCCTGTACTCAACACGGA
AGGATGATAAAGGTAATACCTTGATTGTGAATAATCTTAATGGATTGTATGACAAAGATAACGACAAGCT
CAAGAAGCTGATCAACAAGTCTCCAGAGAAGCTCCTTATGTATCACCACGACCCACAGACTTATCAGAAA
TTGAAACTGATCATGGAGCAATACGGGGATGAGAAGAACCCACTCTACAAATATTATGAGGAAACAGGTA
ATTACCTGACCAAGTACTCCAAGAAGGATAACGGACCAGTGATCAAAAAGATAAAGTACTATGGCAACAA
ACTTAATGCGCATTTGGACATAACTGACGATTACCCCAATTCTCGAAACAAGGTTGTGAAGCTCTCCCTG
AAGCCTTATAGATTTGACGTGTACCTGGATAATGGGGTTTATAAATTCGTCACCGTGAAAAATCTGGACG
TGATCAAAAAGGAGAACTATTATGAAGTAAACTCAAAGTGCTATGAGGAGGCGAAGAAGCTGAAGAAGAT
CTCCAATCAGGCCGAGTTCATCGCTTCCTTCTATAATAACGATCTCATCAAGATCAATGGAGAGCTTTAT
CGCGTCATTGGTGTGAACAATGACTTGCTGAACAGGATCGAAGTCAATATGATAGACATTACCTACCGGG
AGTATCTCGAAAACATGAATGATAAACGGCCGCCTCGCATCATCAAGACAATCGCATCTAAAACTCAGTC
AATAAAAAAGTACTCTACCGATATCCTGGGGAATCTCTATGAAGTGAAGTCAAAGAAGCACCCACAAATC
ATTAAAAAAGGTGGATCCCCCAAGAAGAAGAGGAAAGTCTCGAGCGACTACAAAGACCATGACGGTGATT
ATAAAGATCATGACATCGATTACAAGGATGACGATGACAAGTAA
